>Addgene plasmid #46854 | pX62 | depositor full sequence | sequence record 66357 | pX62 sequence 7586 bps
CACCTAAATTGTAAGCGTTAATATTTTGTTAAAATTCGCGTTAAATTTTTGTTAAATCAGCTCATTTTTT
AACCAATAGGCCGAAATCGGCAAAATCCCTTATAAATCAAAAGAATAGACCGAGATAGGGT
[37 nt withheld, positions 132-168]
AAAGAACGTGGACTCCAACGTCAAAGG
[49 nt withheld, positions 196-244]
T
[91 nt withheld, positions 246-336]
G
[124 nt withheld, positions 338-461]
CCCATTCGCCATTCAGGCTGCGCAACTGTTGGGAAGGGCGATCGGTGCGGGCCTCTTCGCTATTACGCCA
GCTGGCGAAAGGGGGATGTGCTGCAAGGCGATTAAGTTGGGTAACGCCAGGGTTTTCCCAGTCACGACGT
TGTAAAACGACGGCCAGTGAATTGTAATACGACTCACTATAGGGCGAATTGGGTACCTAGCCGCGGGCGG
GTGCCAGGGCGTGCCCTTGGGCTCCCCGGGCGCGTACTCCACCTCACCCATCTGAAGCTTCCGACTTCTT
GGATACTTGTAACTTTGCGCTTTCCCACCCTCGCATAAGTTTCCTGAAATAATGACTCTGAAACTCAAAA
TATATTTACAAACACCTCGGCTGTAGCTTTGGTTTGTTCTCTGACTTGCTTATAACTTAATATCCCTCTT
ATTCTAACCTAAGTTCTGCCACGTGGTTGGTTACCTCTGCTCAGCCCCCGGCTTCTGTCCTCCATGTTCC
TGGGGGAATCCCTACACTTTCAGAATTTAATTTCCCTACTGGATGTCCCACCTTCTTTTTATTCTACCCT
TTCCTATAAGCCATAGGGGTTTGTTTGTTTGTATGTTTTTTAATTGACAAGTTATGCATCCATACAGTAC
ACAATCTCTTCTCTCTACAGATGGGCACCGAGTACAAGCCCACGGTGCGCCTCGCCACCCGCGACGACGT
CCCCCGGGCCGTACGCACCCTCGCCGCCGCGTTCGCCGACTACCCCGCCACGCGCCACACCGTCGACCCG
GACCGCCACATCGAGCGGGTCACCGAGCTGCAAGAACTCTTCCTCACGCGCGTCGGGCTCGACATCGGCA
AGGTGTGGGTCGCGGACGACGGCGCCGCGGTGGCGGTCTGGACCACGCCGGAGAGCGTCGAAGCGGGGGC
GGTGTTCGCCGAGATCGGCCCGCGCATGGCCGAGTTGAGCGGTTCCCGGCTGGCCGCGCAGCAACAGATG
GAAGGCCTCCTGGCGCCGCACCGGCCCAAGGAGCCCGCGTGGTTCCTGGCCACCGTCGGCGTCTCGCCCG
ACCACCAGGGCAAGGGTCTGGGCAGCGCCGTCGTGCTCCCCGGAGTGGAGGCGGCCGAGCGCGCCGGGGT
GCCCGCCTTCCTGGAGACCTCCGCGCCCCGCAACCTCCCCTTCTACGAGCGGCTCGGCTTCACCGTCACC
GCCGACGTCGAGGTGCCCGAAGGACCGCGCACCTGGTGCATGACCCGCAAGCCCGGTGCCGGGAGCGGCG
GTGGCTCTGGTGGCGGTTCAATGGTGAGGCTGCTCGAGGGCAGAGGAAGTCTTCTAACATGCGGTGACGT
GGAGGAGAATCCCGGCCCTGCACCGGGAGCCACCATGACTGCCATGGAGGAGTCACAGTCGGATATCAGC
CTCGAGCTCCCTCTGAGCCAGGAGACATTTTCAGGCTTATGGAAACTGTGAGTGGATCTTTTTGGGGCCC
TTAAGATACATCCCGCCATACCTGTATCCTCCCCTTGCCTGAGAGAAACAAAAACAGTAGTGTTCAAACA
TGGTATGGTGTTGGGTGTCTGTAAATCCTGCGGGGCGGGGTGGCGGGGGGGGGGGACTGCAGGGTCTCAG
AAGTTTGAGGTCATCATTGACTACATAGCAAGTTGGAGGCCAGCCTGGGATAAGTGAGATTCTGTCTTCA
AAAAATGGAAGGAAATCAGGAACTAACTCTCTGCTCTTGTTTTCCAGACTTCCTCCAGAAGATATCCTGG
TAAGGCCCAGAACAGAAAGGGACTTGGGCTTTGGTGGATCCTGAGGACCTGGTCCTCTGACTGCTCTTTT
CACCCATCTACAGTCCCCCTTGCCGTCCCAAGCAATGGATGATTTGATGCTGTCCCCGGACGATATTGAA
CAATGGTTCACTGAAGACCCAGGTCCAGATGAAGCTCCCAGAATGCCAGAGGCTGCTCCCCCCGTGGCCC
CTGCACCAGCAGCTCCTACACCGGCGGCCCCTGCACCAGCCCCCTCCTGGCCCCTGTCATCTTCTGTCCC
TTCCCAGAAAACCTACCAGGGCAGCTACGGTTTCCGTCTGGGCTTCTTGCATTCTGGGACAGCCAAGTCT
GTGACTTGCACGGTCAGTTGCCCTGAGGGGCTGGCTTCCATGAGACTTCAATGCCTGGCCGTATCCCCCT
GCATTTCTTTTGTTTGGAACTTTGGGATTCCTCTTCACCCTTTGGCTTCCTGTCAGTGTTTTTTTATAGT
TTACCCACTTAATGTGTGATCTCTGACTCCTGTCCCAAAGTTGAATATTCCCCCCTTGAATTTGGGCTTT
TATCCATCCCATCACACCCTCAGCATCTCTCCTGGGGATGCAGAACTTTTCTTTTTCTTCATCCACGTGT
ATTCCTTGGCTTTTGAAAATAAGCTCCTGACCAGGCTTGGTGGCTCACACCTGCAATCCCAGCACTCTCA
AAGAGGCCAAGGCAGGCAGATCACCTGAGCCCAGGAGTTCAAGACCAGCCTGGGTAACATGATGAAACCT
CGTCTCTACAAAAAAATACAAAAAATTAGCCAGGCATGGTGGTGCACACCTATAGTCCCAGCCACTTAGG
AGGCTGAGGTGGGAAGATCACTTGAGGCCAGGAGATGGAGGCTGCAGTGAGCTGTGATCACACCACTGTG
CTCCAGCCTGAGTGACAGAGCAAGACCCTATCTCAAAAAAAAAAAAAAAAAAGAAAAGCTCCTGAGGTGT
AGACGCCAACTCTCTCTAGCTCGCTAGTGGGTTGCAGGAGGTGCTTACGCATGTTTGTTTCTTTGCTGCC
GTCTTCCAGTTGCTTTATCTGTTCACTTGTGCCCTGACTTTCAACTCTGTCTCCTTCCTCTTCCTACAGT
ACTCCCCTGCCCTCAACAAGATGTTTTGCCAACTGGCCAAGACCTGCCCTGTGCAGCTGTGGGTTGATTC
CACACCCCCGCCCGGCACCCGCGTCCGCGCCATGGCCATCTACAAGCAGTCACAGCACATGACGGAGGTT
GTGAGGCGCTGCCCCCACCATGAGCGCTGCTCAGATAGCGATGGTGAGCAGCTGGGGCTGGAGAGACGAC
AGGGCTGGTTGCCCAGGGTCCCCAGGCCTCTGATTCCTCACTGATTGCTCTTAGGTCTGGCCCCTCCTCA
GCATCTTATCCGAGTGGAAGGAAATTTGCGTGTGGAGTATTTGGATGACAGAAACACTTTTCGACATAGT
GTGGTGGTGCCCTATGAGCCGCCTGAGGTCTGGTTTGCAACTGGGGTCTCTGGGAGGAGGGGTTAAGGGT
GGTTGTCAGTGGCCCTCCAGGTGAGCAGTAGGGGGGCTTTCTCCTGCTGCTTATTTGACCTCCCTATAAC
CCCATGAGATGTGCAAAGTAAATGGGTTTAACTATTGCACAGTTGAAAAAACTGAAGCTTACAGAGGCTA
AGGGCCTCCCCTGCTTGGCTGGGCGCAGTGGCTCATGCCTGTAATCCCAGCACTTTGGGAGGCCAAGGCA
GGCGGATCACGAGGTTGGGAGATCGAGACCATCCTGGCTAACGGTGAAACCCCGTCTCTACTGAAAAATA
CAAAAAAAAATTAGCCGGGCGTGGTGCTGGGCACCTGTAGTCCCAGCTACTCGGGAGGCTGAGGAAGGAG
AATGGCGTGAACCTGGGCGGTGGAGCTTGCAGTGAGCTGAGATCACGCCACTGCACTCCAGCCTGGGCGA
CAGAGCGAGATTCCATCTCAAAAAAAAAAAAAAGGCCTCCCCTGCTTGCCACAGGTCTCCCCAAGGCGCA
CTGGCCTCATCTTGGGCCTGTGTTATCTCCTAGGTTGGCTCTGACTGTACCACCATCCACTACAACTACA
TGTGTAACAGTTCCTGCATGGGCAGCATGAACCGGAGGCCCATCCTCACCATCATCACACTGGAAGACTC
CAGGTCAGGAGCCACTTGCCACCCTGCACACTGGCCTGCTGTGCCCCAGCCTCTGCTTGCCTCTGACCCC
TGGGCCCACCTCTTACCGATTTCTTCCATACTACTACCCATCCACCTCTCATCACATCCCCGGCGGGGAA
TCTCCTTACTGCTCCCACTCAGTTTTCTTTTCTCTGGCTTTGGGACCTCTTAACCTGTGGCTTCTCCTCC
ACCTACCTGGAGCTGGAGCTTAGGCTCCAGAAAGGACAAGGGTGGTTGGGAGTAGATGGAGTCTGGTTTT
TTAAATGGGACAGGTAGGACCTGATTTCCTTACTGCCTCTTGCTTCTCTTTTCCTATCCTGAGTAGTGGT
AATCTACTGGGACGGAACAGCTTTGAGGTGCGTGTTTGTGCCTGTCCTGGGAGAGACCGGCGCACAGAGG
AAGAGAATCTCCGCAAGAAAGGGGAGCCTCACCACGAGCTGCCCCCAGGGAGCACTAAGCGAGGTAAGCA
AGCAGGACAAGAAGCGGTGGAGGAGGCCAAGGGTGCAGTTATGCCTCAGATTCACTTTTATCACCTTTCC
TTGCCTCTTTCCTAGCACTGCCCAACAACACCAGCTCCTCTCCCCAGCCAAAGAAGAAACCACTGGATGG
AGAATATTTCACCCTTCAGGTACTAAGTCTTGGGACCTCTTATCAAGTGGAAAGTTTCCAGTCTAACACT
CAAAATGCCGTGCGGCCGCACTAGAGACGATGTAGGTCACGGTCTCGAAGCCGCGGTGCGGGTGCCAGGG
CGTGCCCTTGGGCTCCCCGGGCGCGTACTCCACCTCACCCATCTGGTCCATCATGATGAACGGGTCGAGG
TGGCGGTAGTTGATCCCGGCGAACGCGCGGCGCACCGGGAAGCCCTCGCCCTCGAAACCGCTGGGCGCGG
TGGTCACGGTGAGCACGGGACGTGCGACGGCGTCGGCGGGTGCGGATACGCGGGGCAGCGTCAGCGGGTT
CTCGACGGTCACGGCGGGCATGAGCTCCAGCTTTTGTTCCCTTTAGTGAGGGTTAATTTCGAGCTTGGCG
TAATCATGGTCATAGCTGTTTCCTGTGTGAAATTGTTATCCGCTCACAATTCCACACAACATACGAGCCG
GAAGCATAAAGTGTAAAGCCTGGGGTGCCTAATGAGTGAGCTAACTCACATTAATTGCGTTGCGCTCACT
GCCCGCTTTCCAGTCGGGAAACCTGTCGTGCCAGCTGCATTAATGAATCGGCCAACGCGCGGGGAGAGGC
GGTTTGCGTATTGGGCGCTCTTCCGCTTCCTCGCTCACTGACTCGCTGCGCTCGGTCGTTCGGCTGCGGC
GAGCGGTATCAGCTCACTCAAAGGCGGTAATACGGTTATCCACAGAATCAGGGGATAACGCAGGAAAGAA
CATGTGAGCAAAAGGCCAGCAAAAGGCCAGGAACCGTAAAAAGGCCGCGTTGCTGGCGTTTTTCCATAGG
CTCCGCCCCCCTGACGAGCATCACAAAAATCGACGCTCAAGTCAGAGGTGGCGAAACCCGACAGGACTAT
AAAGATACCAGGCGTTTCCCCCTGGAAGCTCCCTCGTGCGCTCTCCTGTTCCGACCCTGCCGCTTACCGG
ATACCTGTCCGCCTTTCTCCCTTCGGGAAGCGTGGCGCTTTCTCATAGCTCACGCTGTAGGTATCTCAGT
TCGGTGTAGGTCGTTCGCTCCAAGCTGGGCTGTGTGCACGAACCCCCCGTTCAGCCCGACCGCTGCGCCT
TATCCGGTAACTATCGTCTTGAGTCCAACCCGGTAAGACACGACTTATCGCCACTGGCAGCAGCCACTGG
TAACAGGATTAGCAGAGCGAGGTATGTAGGCGGTGCTACAGAGTTCTTGAAGTGGTGGCCTAACTACGGC
TACACTAGAAGGACAGTATTTGGTATCTGCGCTCTGCTGAAGCCAGTTACCTTCGGAAAAAGAGTTGGTA
GCTCTTGATCCGGCAAACAAACCACCGCTGGTAGCGGTGGTTTTTTTGTTTGCAAGCAGCAGATTACGCG
CAGAAAAAAAGGATCTCAAGAAGATCCTTTGATCTTTTCTACGGGGTCTGACGCTCAGTGGAACGAAAAC
TCACGTTAAGGGATTTTGGTCATGAGATTATCAAAAAGGATCTTCACCTAGATCCTTTTAAATTAAAAAT
GAAGTTTTAAATCAATCTAAAGTATATATGAGTAAACTTGGTCTGACAGTTACCAATGCTTAATCAGTGA
GGCACCTATCTCAGCGATCTGTCTATTTCGTTCATCCATAGTTGCCTGACTCCCCGTCGTGTAGATAACT
ACGATACGGGAGGGCTTACCATCTGGCCCCAGTGCTGCAATGATACCGCGAGACCCACGCTCACCGGCTC
CAGATTTATCAGCAATAAACCAGCCAGCCGGAAGGGCCGAGCGCAGAAGTGGTCCTGCAACTTTATCCGC
CTCCATCCAGTCTATTAATTGTTGCCGGGAAGCTAGAGTAAGTAGTTCGCCAGTTAATAGTTTGCGCAAC
GTTGTTGCCATTGCTACAGGCATCGTGGTGTCACGCTCGTCGTTTGGTATGGCTTCATTCAGCTCCGGTT
CCCAACGATCAAGGCGAGTTACATGATCCCCCATGTTGTGCAAAAAAGCGGTTAGCTCCTTCGGTCCTCC
GATCGTTGTCAGAAGTAAGTTGGCCGCAGTGTTATCACTCATGGTTATGGCAGCACTGCATAATTCTCTT
ACTGTCATGCCATCCGTAAGATGCTTTTCTGTGACTGGTGAGTACTCAACCAAGTCATTCTGAGAATAGT
GTATGCGGCGACCGAGTTGCTCTTGCCCGGCGTCAATACGGGATAATACCGCGCCACATAGCAGAACTTT
AAAAGTGCTCATCATTGGAAAACGTTCTTCGGGGCGAAAACTCTCAAGGATCTTACCGCTGTTGAGATCC
AGTTCGATGTAACCCACTCGTGCACCCAACTGATCTTCAGCATCTTTTACTTTCACCAGCGTTTCTGGGT
GAGCAAAAACAGGAAGGCAAAATGCCGCAAAAAAGGGAATAAGGGCGACACGGAAATGTTGAATACTCAT
ACTCTTCCTTTTTCAATATTATTGAAGCATTTATCAGGGTTATTGTCTCATGAGCGGATACATATTTGAA
TGTATTTAGAAAAATAAACAAATAGGGGTTCCGCGCACATTTCCCCGAAAAGTGC
Features (pLannotate 1.2.2; 20 found; start..end, strand, type, name):
     33..461     -  rep_origin     f1 ori (sequence partly withheld): f1 bacteriophage origin of replication; arrow indicates direction of (+) strand synthesis
    466..623     -  CDS            lacZα (fragment): LacZα fragment of β-galactosidase; lacZ fragment
    626..644     +  promoter       T7 promoter: promoter for bacteriophage T7 RNA polymerase
    672..705     +  protein_bind   attB: minimal attB site for the φC31 integrase (Groth et al., 2000) phage φC31 integrase
   1118..1711    +  CDS            PuroR: puromycin N-acetyltransferase; pac from Streptomyces alboniger; confers resistance to puromycin
   1826..1909    +  CDS            Tp53 (fragment): P53_MOUSE - Also known as P53, Trp53. Experimental evidence at protein level: Swiss-Prot protein existence level 1. Acts as a tumor suppressor in many tumor types; induces growth arrest or apoptosis depending on the physiological circumstances and cell type. Involved in cell cycle regulation as a trans-activator that acts to negatively regulate cell division by controlling a set of genes required for this process. One of the activated genes is an inhibitor of cyclin-dependent kinases. Apoptosis induction seems to be mediated either by stimulation of BAX and FAS antigen expression, or by repres
   2294..2573    +  CDS            p53 (fragment): human tumor suppressor protein that is often mutated in cancers; Homo sapiens TP53; responds to cellular stresses to regulate the expression of target genes
   2904..3140    -  CDS            C16orf89 (fragment): CP089_HUMAN - Experimental evidence at protein level: Swiss-Prot protein existence level 1. From Homo sapiens (Human).
   3167..3183    -  promoter       TRP1 promoter (fragment): S. cerevisiae TRP1
   3331..4863    +  CDS            TP53: P53_HUMAN - Also known as P53. Experimental evidence at protein level: Swiss-Prot protein existence level 1. Acts as a tumor suppressor in many tumor types; induces growth arrest or apoptosis depending on the physiological circumstances and cell type. Involved in cell cycle regulation as a trans-activator that acts to negatively regulate cell division by controlling a set of genes required for this process. One of the activated genes is an inhibitor of cyclin-dependent kinases. Apoptosis induction seems to be mediated either by stimulation of BAX and FAS antigen expression, or by repression of
   4955..5030    +  CDS            p53 (fragment): human tumor suppressor protein that is often mutated in cancers; Homo sapiens TP53; responds to cellular stresses to regulate the expression of target genes
   5125..5194    +  protein_bind   attB: attB site for the φC31 integrase (Groth et al., 2000) phage φC31 integrase
   5401..5419    -  promoter       T3 promoter: promoter for bacteriophage T3 RNA polymerase
   5464..5480    -  protein_bind   lac operator: The lac repressor binds to the lac operator to inhibit transcription in E. coli. This inhibition can be relieved by adding lactose or isopropyl-β-D-thiogalactopyranoside (IPTG). lac repressor encoded by lacI
   5488..5518    -  promoter       lac promoter: promoter for the E. coli lac operon
   5533..5554    -  protein_bind   CAP binding site: CAP binding activates transcription in the presence of cAMP. E. coli catabolite activator protein
   5567..5659    -  CDS            lacI (fragment): lac repressor; lacI; The lac repressor binds to the lac operator to inhibit transcription in E. coli. This inhibition can be relieved by adding lactose or isopropyl-β-D-thiogalactopyranoside (IPTG).
   5842..6430    -  rep_origin     ori: high-copy-number ColE1/pMB1/pBR322/pUC origin of replication
   6601..7461    -  CDS            AmpR: β-lactamase; bla; confers resistance to ampicillin, carbenicillin, and related antibiotics
   7462..7566    -  promoter       AmpR promoter: bla
