[The description below was written by a language model from this plasmid's Addgene catalogue record and pLannotate feature annotations shown in this document.]
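Description:
pX62 is an integrase-mediated cassette exchange (IMCE) donor plasmid designed to introduce a mutant p53 allele into mouse embryonic stem cells or embryonic fibroblasts that carry a recombinase-specific Trp53 "platform" (PLF) locus. It is built on the small pX1 backbone, whose annotated features resemble a pBluescript-type cloning vector: a high-copy ColE1/pUC origin, an ampicillin resistance gene with its bla promoter, an f1 origin, lac promoter/operator and lacZα remnants, and T7 and T3 promoters flanking the insert. The catalogue lists a total size of 7609 bp, while the depositor's sequence record is 7586 nt, a small discrepancy the record does not explain.

The roughly 4.6 kb insert is bounded by two φC31 integrase attB sites, so that φC31 can swap the intervening cassette into matching sites at the target locus. Between the attB sites lies a puromycin N-acetyltransferase coding sequence, described in the record as joined through a 2A element (not separately annotated) to the p53 sequence. This is followed by a short mouse Trp53 fragment and several human TP53 segments. That discontinuous pattern is consistent with an intron-containing, human/mouse chimeric "Hupki" (human p53 knock-in) genomic arrangement carrying the G245S substitution, a change in the DNA-binding domain. No mammalian promoter is annotated upstream of PuroR, which suggests that expression of both puromycin resistance and p53 depends on correct integration at the endogenous locus, although the record does not state this explicitly. Short hits to C16orf89 and a yeast TRP1 promoter within the insert are probably spurious matches to intronic sequence. The plasmid is intended for rapid derivation of genetically matched p53-mutant cells, with puromycin selection for exchange events.
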