Addgene plasmid #46854: pX62
Purpose: TOP Hupki-puro2A-G245S plasmid to introduce mutant p53 to PLF ESC or MEFs by IMCE
Depositing lab: Monica Hollstein. Depositing organization: Deutsches Krebsforschungszentrum (DKFZ). Publication: Rapid derivation of genetically related mutants from embryonic cells harboring a recombinase-specific Trp53 platform. Wei QX, Odell AF, van der Hoeven F, Hollstein M. Cell Cycle. 2011 Apr 15;10(8):1261-70. Epub 2011 Apr 15. 10.4161/cc.10.8.15303 PubMed 21445009.
Backbone
  Vector backbone: pX1
  Backbone size w/o insert (bp): 2977
  Total vector size (bp): 7609
  Vector type: Mammalian Expression
  Selectable markers: Puromycin
Growth in bacteria
  Bacterial resistance: Ampicillin, 100 μg/mL
  Growth temperature: 37°C
  Growth strain: DH5alpha
  Copy number: High Copy
Gene/Insert
  Gene/Insert name: attB-Puro-2A and Hupki p53 G245S
  Species: H. sapiens (human), M. musculus (mouse)
  Insert size (bp): 4632
  Mutation: G245S
  Entrez Gene: TP53 (a.k.a. BCC7, BMFS5, LFS1, P53, TRP53)
  Cloning method: Restriction Enzyme; 5′ cloning site SacI (unknown if destroyed); 3′ cloning site KpnI (unknown if destroyed)
  Sequencing primers: 5′ T3; 3′ T7
Terms and licenses: Academic/Nonprofit Terms; Industry Terms: Not Available to Industry
How to cite: pX62 was a gift from Monica Hollstein (Addgene plasmid # 46854 ; http://n2t.net/addgene:46854 ; RRID:Addgene_46854)
