>Addgene plasmid #46854 | pX62 | addgene partial sequence | sequence record 68487 | T7 5'-TAATACGACTCACTATAGGG-3'
GGCGGGTGCCAGGGCGTGCCCTTGGGCTCCCCGGGCGCGTACTCCACCTCACCCATCTGAAGCTTCCGAC
TTCTTGGATACTTGTAACTTTGCGCTTTCCCACCCTCGCATAAGTTTCCTGAAATAATGACTCTGAAACT
CAAAATATATTTACAAACACCTCGGCTGTAGCTTTGGTTTGTTCTCTGACTTGCTTATAACTTAATATCC
CTCTTATTCTAACCTAAGTTCTGCCACGTGGTTGGTTACCTCTGCTCAGCCCCCGGCTTCTGTCCTCCAT
GTTCCTGGGGGAATCCCTACACTTTCAGAATTTAATTTCCCTACTGGATGTCCCACCTTCTTTTTATTCT
ACCCTTTCCTATAAGCCATAGGGGTTTGTTTGTTTGTATGTTTTTTAATTGACAAGTTATGCATCCATAC
AGTACACAATCTCTTCTCTCTACAGATGGGCACCGAGTACAAGCCCACGGTGCGCCTCGCCACCCGCGAC
GACGTCCCCCGGGCCGTACGCACCCTCGCCGCCGCGTTCGCCGACTACCCCGCCACGCGCCACACCGTCG
ACCCGGACCGCCACATCGAGCGGGTCACCGAGCTGCAAGAACTCTTCCTCACGCGCGTCGGGCTCGACAT
CGGCAAGGTGTGGGTCGCGGACGACGGCGCCGCGGTGGCGGTCTGGACCACGCCGGAGAGCGTCGAAGCG
GGGGCGGTGTTCGCCGAGATCGGCCCGCGCATGGCCGAGTTGAGCGGTTCCCGGCTGGCCGCGCAGCAAC
AGATGGAAGGCCTCCTGGCGCCGCACCGGCCCAAGGAGCCCGCGTGGTTCCTGGCCACCGTCGGCGTCTC
GCCCGACCACCAGGGCAAGGGTCTGGGCAGCGCCGTCGTGCTCCCCGGAGTGGAGGCGGCCGAGCGCGCC
GGGGTGCCCGCCTTCCTGGAGACCTCCGCGCCCCGCAACCTCCCCTTCTACGAGCGGCTCGGCTTCACCG
TCACCGC
