>Addgene plasmid #46854 | pX62 | addgene partial sequence | sequence record 68489 | T3 5'-GCAATTAACCCTCACTAAAGG-3'
CCGCCGTGACCGTCGAGAACCCGCTGACGCTGCCCCGCGTATCCGCACCCGCCGACGCCGTCGCACGTCC
CGTGCTCACCGTGACCACCGCGCCCAGCGGTTTCGAGGGCGAGGGCTTCCCGGTGCGCCGCGCGTTCGCC
GGGATCAACTACCGCCACCTCGACCCGTTCATCATGATGGACCAGATGGGTGAGGTGGAGTACGCGCCCG
GGGAGCCCAAGGGCACGCCCTGGCACCCGCACCGCGGCTTCGAGACCGTGACCTACATCGTCTCTAGTGC
GGCCGCACGGCATTTTGAGTGTTAGACTGGAAACTTTCCACTTGATAAGAGGTCCCAAGACTTAGTACCT
GAAGGGTGAAATATTCTCCATCCAGTGGTTTCTTCTTTGGCTGGGGAGAGGAGCTGGTGTTGTTGGGCAG
TGCTAGGAAAGAGGCAAGGAAAGGTGATAAAAGTGAATCTGAGGCATAACTGCACCCTTGGCCTCCTCCA
CCGCTTCTTGTCCTGCTTGCTTACCTCGCTTAGTGCTCCCTGGGGGCAGCTCGTGGTGAGGCTCCCCTTT
CTTGCGGAGATTCTCTTCCTCTGTGCGCCGGTCTCTCCCAGGACAGGCACAAACACGCACCTCAAAGCTG
TTCCGTCCCAGTAGATTACCACTACTCAGGATAGGAAAAGAGAAGCAAGAGGCAGTAAGGAAATCAGGTC
CTACCTGTCCCATTTAAAAAACCAGACTCCATCTACTCCCAACCACCCTTGTCCTTTCTGGAGCCTAAGC
TCCAGCTCCAGGTAGGTGGAGGAGAAGCCACAGGTTAAGAGGTCCCAAAGCCAGAGAAAAGAAAACTGAG
TGGGAGCAGTAAGGAGATTCCCCGCCGGGGATGTGATGAGAGGTGGATGGGTAGTAGTATGGAAGAAATC
GGTAAGAGGTGGGCCCAGGGGTCA
