>Addgene plasmid #46854 | pX62 | addgene partial sequence | sequence record 68492 | Puro-F 5'-GCAACCTCCCTTCTACGAGC-3'
TCGAGGTGCCCGAAGGACCGCGCACCTGGTGCATGACCCGCAAGCCCGGTGCCGGGAGCGGCGGTGGCTC
TGGTGGCGGTTCAATGGTGAGGCTGCTCGAGGGCAGAGGAAGTCTTCTAACATGCGGTGACGTGGAGGAG
AATCCCGGCCCTGCACCGGGAGCCACCATGACTGCCATGGAGGAGTCACAGTCGGATATCAGCCTCGAGC
TCCCTCTGAGCCAGGAGACATTTTCAGGCTTATGGAAACTGTGAGTGGATCTTTTTGGGGCCCTTAAGAT
ACATCCCGCCATACCTGTATCCTCCCCTTGCCTGAGAGAAACAAAAACAGTAGTGTTCAAACATGGTATG
GTGTTGGGTGTCTGTAAATCCTGCGGGGCGGGGTGGCGGGGGGGGGGGACTGCAGGGTCTCAGAAGTTTG
AGGTCATCATTGACTACATAGCAAGTTGGAGGCCAGCCTGGGATAAGTGAGATTCTGTCTTCAAAAAATG
GAAGGAAATCAGGAACTAACTCTCTGCTCTTGTTTTCCAGACTTCCTCCAGAAGATATCCTGGTAAGGCC
CAGAACAGAAAGGGACTTGGGCTTTGGTGGATCCTGAGGACCTGGTCCTCTGACTGCTCTTTTCACCCAT
CTACAGTCCCCCTTGCCGTCCCAAGCAATGGATGATTTGATGCTGTCCCCGGACGATATTGAACAATGGT
TCACTGAAGACCCAGGTCCAGATGAAGCTCCCAGAATGCCAGAGGCTGCTCCCCCCGTGGCCCCTGCACC
AGCAGCTCCTACACCGGCGGCCCCTGCACCAGCCCCCTCCTGGCCCCTGTCATCTTCTGTCCCTTCCCAG
AAAACCTACCAGGGCAGCTACGGTTTCCGTCTGGGCTTCTTGCATTCTGGGACAGCCAA
