>Addgene plasmid #46854 | pX62 | addgene partial sequence | sequence record 68505 | hP53-R4 5'-aAGCTGTTCCGTCCCAGTAG-3'
GAAGAGAAGCAAGAGGCAGTAAGGAAATCAGGTCCTACCTGTCCCATTTAAAAAACCAGACTCCATCTAC
TCCCAACCACCCTTGTCCTTTCTGGAGCCTAAGCTCCAGCTCCAGGTAGGTGGAGGAGAAGCCACAGGTT
AAGAGGTCCCAAAGCCAGAGAAAAGAAAACTGAGTGGGAGCAGTAAGGAGATTCCCCGCCGGGGATGTGA
TGAGAGGTGGATGGGTAGTAGTATGGAAGAAATCGGTAAGAGGTGGGCCCAGGGGTCAGAGGCAAGCAGA
GGCTGGGGCACAGCAGGCCAGTGTGCAGGGTGGCAAGTGGCTCCTGACCTGGAGTCTTCCAGTGTGATGA
TGGTGAGGATGGGCCTCCGGTTCATGCTGCCCATGCAGGAACTGTTACACATGTAGTTGTAGTGGATGGT
GGTACAGTCAGAGCCAACCTAGGAGATAACACAGGCCCAAGATGAGGCCAGTGCGCCTTGGGGAGACCTG
TGGCAAGCAGGGGAGGCCTTTTTTTTTTTTTTGAGATGGAATCTCGCTCTGTCGCCCAGGCTGGAGTGCA
GTGGCGTGATCTCAGCTCACTGCAAGCTCCACCGCCCAGGTTCACGCCATTCTCCTTCCTCAGCCTCCCG
AGTAGCTGGGACTACAGGTGCCCAGCACCACGCCCGGCTAATTTTTTTTTGTATTTTTCAGTAGAGACGG
GGTTTCACCGTTAGCCAGGATGGTCTCGATCTCCCAACCTCGTGATCCGCCTGCCTTGGCCTCCCAAAGT
GCTGGGATTACAGGCATGAGCCACTGCGCCCAGCCAAGCAGGGGAGGCCCTTAGCCTCTGTAAGCTTCAG
TTTTTTCAACTGTGCAATAGTTAAACCCATTTACTTTGCACATCTCATGGGGTTATAGGGAGGTCAAATA
AGCAGCAGGAGAAAGCCCCCCTACTGCTCACCCGGAGGGCCACTGACAACCACCCTTAACCCCTCCTCCC
AGAGACCCCAGTTGCAAACCA
